Addgene plasmid #52025: CD36-bio-His
Purpose: Expresses full-length Platelet glycoprotein 4 ectodomain in mammalian cells. C-terminal rat Cd4d3+4 tag, biotinylation sequence and His tag.
Depositing lab: Gavin Wright. Depositing organization: Wellcome Sanger Institute. Publication: A human platelet receptor protein microarray identifies FcepsilonR1alpha as an activating PEAR1 ligand. Sun Y, Vandenbriele C, Kauskot A, Verhamme P, Hoylaerts MF, Wright GJ. Mol Cell Proteomics. 2015 Feb 23. pii: mcp.M114.046946. 10.1074/mcp.M114.046946 PubMed 25713122.
Backbone
  Vector backbone: pTT3
  Backbone manufacturer: Yves Durocher, NRC
  Backbone size w/o insert (bp): 6618
  Total vector size (bp): 7916
  Modifications to backbone: Rat CD4 d3+4, enzymatic biotinylation sequence, linker and His tag (CD4d3+4-BioLHis).
  Vector type: Mammalian Expression
Growth in bacteria
  Bacterial resistance: Ampicillin, 100 μg/mL
  Growth temperature: 37°C
  Growth strain: Top10
  Copy number: High Copy
Gene/Insert
  Gene/Insert name: CD36 (alt name: Platelet glycoprotein 4)
  Species: H. sapiens (human)
  Insert size (bp): 1298
  Entrez Gene: CD36 (a.k.a. BDPLT10, CHDS7, FAT, GP3B, GP4, GPIV, PASIV, SCARB3)
  Promoter: CMV
  Tag / fusion protein: rat CD4 d3+4 (C terminal on backbone); enzymatic biotinylation sequence (C terminal on backbone); His tag (C terminal on backbone)
  Cloning method: Restriction Enzyme; 5′ cloning site NotI (not destroyed); 3′ cloning site AscI (not destroyed)
  Sequencing primers: 5′ CMV-fwd
Resource information
  A portion of this plasmid was derived from a plasmid made by: Insert was chemically synthesised.
Terms and licenses: Academic/Nonprofit Terms; Industry Terms: Not Available to Industry
Depositor comments: Article ref 102
How to cite: CD36-bio-His was a gift from Gavin Wright (Addgene plasmid # 52025 ; http://n2t.net/addgene:52025 ; RRID:Addgene_52025)
