[The description below was written by a language model from this plasmid's Addgene catalogue record and pLannotate feature annotations shown in this document.]
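Description:
CD36-bio-His is a mammalian expression plasmid built on the pTT3 backbone for producing the ectodomain of human CD36 (platelet glycoprotein 4) as a soluble, secreted recombinant protein. It is maintained in E. coli through a high-copy ColE1/pUC-type origin and an ampicillin resistance gene. The backbone also carries a fragment of the Epstein-Barr virus oriP element, which can support episomal maintenance in cells that supply EBNA1. Small remnants of lac regulatory sequences and other cloning-vector fragments are annotated but have no evident role in the design.

Expression is driven by the CMV immediate early enhancer and promoter, followed by adenovirus-derived leader and splice sequences and a chimeric intron fragment that typically enhance transcript processing and yield. The short adenoviral "PTP" match on the opposite strand most likely just reflects this leader region rather than a real coding element. The chemically synthesised CD36 insert, about 1.3 kb, sits between retained NotI and AscI sites. A fragment of a mouse immunoglobulin heavy chain signal sequence is annotated just upstream, presumably directing secretion. The CD36 coding region continues in frame into rat Cd4 domains 3 and 4, which span the plasmid's numbering origin. According to the catalogue entry, these are followed by an enzymatic biotinylation sequence, a linker and a His tag, though the feature table does not annotate them separately. A rabbit β-globin polyadenylation signal terminates the transcript.

The tags allow purification through the His tag and oriented capture on streptavidin after biotinylation. The associated publication title indicates use in a human platelet receptor protein microarray for identifying extracellular receptor-ligand interactions.
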