Features (pLannotate 1.2.2; 19 found; start..end, strand, type, name):
    713..768     +  polyA_signal   β-globin poly(A) signal: rabbit β-globin polyadenylation signal (Gil and Proudfoot, 1987)
   1282..2963    -  rep_origin     oriP (fragment): Epstein-Barr virus oriP replication origin (Yates et al., 2000)
   3090..3194    +  promoter       AmpR promoter: bla
   3195..4055    +  CDS            AmpR: β-lactamase; bla; confers resistance to ampicillin, carbenicillin, and related antibiotics
   4226..4814    +  rep_origin     ori: high-copy-number ColE1/pMB1/pBR322/pUC origin of replication
   4997..5089    +  CDS            lacI (fragment): lac repressor; lacI; The lac repressor binds to the lac operator to inhibit transcription in E. coli. This inhibition can be relieved by adding lactose or isopropyl-β-D-thiogalactopyranoside (IPTG).
   5102..5123    +  protein_bind   CAP binding site: CAP binding activates transcription in the presence of cAMP. E. coli catabolite activator protein
   5138..5168    +  promoter       lac promoter: promoter for the E. coli lac operon
   5176..5192    +  protein_bind   lac operator: The lac repressor binds to the lac operator to inhibit transcription in E. coli. This inhibition can be relieved by adding lactose or isopropyl-β-D-thiogalactopyranoside (IPTG). lac repressor encoded by lacI
   5262..5278    +  promoter       tet promoter (fragment): E. coli promoter for tetracycline efflux protein gene
   5288..5313    -  CDS            bla(M) (fragment): β-lactamase lacking the signal sequence; bla(M); allows cytosolic expression of β-lactamase
   5487..5866    +  enhancer       CMV enhancer: human cytomegalovirus immediate early enhancer
   5868..6067    +  promoter       CMV promoter: human cytomegalovirus (CMV) immediate early promoter
   6135..6173    +  misc_feature   Ad SA (fragment): adenovirus major late transcript splice acceptor (Friedrich and Soriano, 1991)
   6206..6415    -  CDS            PTP (fragment): TERM_ADE02 - Experimental evidence at protein level: Swiss-Prot protein existence level 1. Protein covalently bound to the viral DNA that acts as a primer for viral genomic replication by DNA strand displacement. Assembles on the viral origin of replication in an initiation complex with viral polymerase, DBP, host NFIA and host POU2F1/OCT1. During initiation, the polymerase covalently couples the first dCTP with Ser- 580 of pTP. The terminal protein stimulates the template activity over 20 fold compared to protein-free templates. Neo-synthesized viral genomes are linked to two preterminal prot
   6446..6535    +  intron         chimeric intron (fragment): chimera between introns from adenovirus and immunoglobulin heavy chain genes
   6554..6600    +  CDS            IgH signal sequence (fragment): signal sequence from the mouse immunoglobulin heavy chain variable region
   6619..7908    +  CDS            CD36 (fragment): CD36_HUMAN - Also known as GP3B, GP4. Experimental evidence at protein level: Swiss-Prot protein existence level 1. (Microbial infection) Directly mediates cytoadherence of Plasmodium falciparum parasitized erythrocytes and the internalization of particles independently of TLR signaling. From Homo sapiens (Human).
   7909..553     +  CDS            Cd4 (fragment) (across the origin): CD4_RAT - Experimental evidence at protein level: Swiss-Prot protein existence level 1. Integral membrane glycoprotein that plays an essential role in the immune response and serves multiple functions in responses against both external and internal offenses. In T-cells, functions primarily as a coreceptor for MHC class II molecule:peptide complex. The antigens presented by class II peptides are derived from extracellular proteins while class I peptides are derived from cytosolic proteins. Interacts simultaneously with the T-cell receptor (TCR) and the MHC class II presented by antigen presenti
>Addgene plasmid #52025 | CD36-bio-His | depositor full sequence | sequence record 80098 | CD36-bio-His sequence 7916 bps
GTCGACCTCCATCACGGCCTATAAGAGTGAGGGGGAGTCAGCGGAGTTCTCCTTCCCACTCAACCTTGGA
GAGGAAAGCCTGCAGGGAGAGTTGAGATGGAAGGCAGAGAAGGCTCCTTCTTCCCAGTCCTGGATCACCT
TCTCCCTAAAGAACCAAAAGGTGTCTGTGCAGAAGTCTACTAGCAACCCCAAGTTCCAGCTGTCCGAAAC
GCTCCCACTCACCCTTCAGATACCCCAGGTCTCCCTTCAGTTTGCTGGTTCTGGCAACCTGACCCTGACT
CTGGACAGAGGGATACTGTATCAGGAAGTGAACCTGGTGGTGATGAAAGTGACTCAGCCCGACAGCAACA
CTTTGACCTGTGAGGTGATGGGACCCACCTCACCCAAGATGAGACTGATCTTGAAGCAGGAGAATCAGGA
GGCCAGGGTCTCCAGGCAGGAGAAAGTGATTCAAGTGCAGGCCCCTGAAGCAGGGGTGTGGCAATGTCTA
CTGAGTGAAGGTGAAGAGGTCAAGATGGACTCCAAGATCCAGGTTTTATCCAAAGGGTTGAATTCCGGCA
GCCTGCACCACATCCTGGACGCCCAGAAGATGCTGTGGAACCACAGGGACAGGAACCTGCCTCCTCTGGC
CCCTCTGGGCCCCCACCACCATCACCACCATTGAGTCTAGACACGTGATTAATTAAGGATCCCCCGACCT
CGACCTCTGGCTAATAAAGGAAATTTATTTTCATTGCAATAGTGTGTTGGAATTTTTTGTGTCTCTCACT
CGGAAGGACATATGGGAGGGCAAATCATTTGGTCGAGATCCCTCGGAGATCTCTAGCTAGAGGATCGATC
CCCGCCCCGGACGAACTAAACCTGACTACGACATCTCTGCCCCTTCTTCGCGGGGCAGTGCATGTAATCC
CTTCAGTTGGTTGGTACAACTTGCCAACTGGGCCCTGTTCCACATGTGACACGGGGGGGGACCAAACACA
AAGGGGTTCTCTGACTGTAGTTGACATCCTTATAAATGGATGTGCACATTTGCCAACACTGAGTGGCTTT
CATCCTGGAGCAGACTTTGCAGTCTGTGGACTGCAACACAACATTGCCTTTATGTGTAACTCTTGGCTGA
AGCTCTTACACCAATGCTGGGGGACATGTACCTCCCAGGGGCCCAGGAAGACTACGGGAGGCTACACCAA
CGTCAATCAGAGGGGCCTGTGTAGCTACCGATAAGCGGACCCTCAAGAGGGCATTAGCAATAGTGTTTAT
AAGGCCCCCTTGTTAACCCTAAACGGGTAGCATATGCTTCCCGGGTAGTAGTATATACTATCCAGACTAA
CCCTAATTCAATAGCATATGTTACCCAACGGGAAGCATATGCTATCGAATTAGGGTTAGTAAAAGGGTCC
TAAGGAACAGCGATATCTCCCACCCCATGAGCTGTCACGGTTTTATTTACATGGGGTCAGGATTCCACGA
GGGTAGTGAACCATTTTAGTCACAAGGGCAGTGGCTGAAGATCAAGGAGCGGGCAGTGAACTCTCCTGAA
TCTTCGCCTGCTTCTTCATTCTCCTTCGTTTAGCTAATAGAATAACTGCTGAGTTGTGAACAGTAAGGTG
TATGTGAGGTGCTCGAAAACAAGGTTTCAGGTGACGCCCCCAGAATAAAATTTGGACGGGGGGTTCAGTG
GTGGCATTGTGCTATGACACCAATATAACCCTCACAAACCCCTTGGGCAATAAATACTAGTGTAGGAATG
AAACATTCTGAATATCTTTAACAATAGAAATCCATGGGGTGGGGACAAGCCGTAAAGACTGGATGTCCAT
CTCACACGAATTTATGGCTATGGGCAACACATAATCCTAGTGCAATATGATACTGGGGTTATTAAGATGT
GTCCCAGGCAGGGACCAAGACAGGTGAACCATGTTGTTACACTCTATTTGTAACAAGGGGAAAGAGAGTG
GACGCCGACAGCAGCGGACTCCACTGGTTGTCTCTAACACCCCCGAAAATTAAACGGGGCTCCACGCCAA
TGGGGCCCATAAACAAAGACAAGTGGCCACTCTTTTTTTTGAAATTGTGGAGTGGGGGCACGCGTCAGCC
CCCACACGCCGCCCTGCGGTTTTGGACTGTAAAATAAGGGTGTAATAACTTGGCTGATTGTAACCCCGCT
AACCACTGCGGTCAAACCACTTGCCCACAAAACCACTAATGGCACCCCGGGGAATACCTGCATAAGTAGG
TGGGCGGGCCAAGATAGGGGCGCGATTGCTGCGATCTGGAGGACAAATTACACACACTTGCGCCTGAGCG
CCAAGCACAGGGTTGTTGGTCCTCATATTCACGAGGTCGCTGAGAGCACGGTGGGCTAATGTTGCCATGG
GTAGCATATACTACCCAAATATCTGGATAGCATATGCTATCCTAATCTATATCTGGGTAGCATAGGCTAT
CCTAATCTATATCTGGGTAGCATATGCTATCCTAATCTATATCTGGGTAGTATATGCTATCCTAATTTAT
ATCTGGGTAGCATAGGCTATCCTAATCTATATCTGGGTAGCATATGCTATCCTAATCTATATCTGGGTAG
TATATGCTATCCTAATCTGTATCCGGGTAGCATATGCTATCCTAATAGAGATTAGGGTAGTATATGCTAT
CCTAATTTATATCTGGGTAGCATATACTACCCAAATATCTGGATAGCATATGCTATCCTAATCTATATCT
GGGTAGCATATGCTATCCTAATCTATATCTGGGTAGCATAGGCTATCCTAATCTATATCTGGGTAGCATA
TGCTATCCTAATCTATATCTGGGTAGTATATGCTATCCTAATTTATATCTGGGTAGCATAGGCTATCCTA
ATCTATATCTGGGTAGCATATGCTATCCTAATCTATATCTGGGTAGTATATGCTATCCTAATCTGTATCC
GGGTAGCATATGCTATCCTCATGATAAGCTGTCAAACATGAGAATTTTCTTGAAGACGAAAGGGCCTCGT
GATACGCCTATTTTTATAGGTTAATGTCATGATAATAATGGTTTCTTAGACGTCAGGTGGCACTTTTCGG
GGAAATGTGCGCGGAACCCCTATTTGTTTATTTTTCTAAATACATTCAAATATGTATCCGCTCATGAGAC
AATAACCCTGATAAATGCTTCAATAATATTGAAAAAGGAAGAGTATGAGTATTCAACATTTCCGTGTCGC
CCTTATTCCCTTTTTTGCGGCATTTTGCCTTCCTGTTTTTGCTCACCCAGAAACGCTGGTGAAAGTAAAA
GATGCTGAAGATCAGTTGGGTGCACGAGTGGGTTACATCGAACTGGATCTCAACAGCGGTAAGATCCTTG
AGAGTTTTCGCCCCGAAGAACGTTTTCCAATGATGAGCACTTTTAAAGTTCTGCTATGTGGCGCGGTATT
ATCCCGTGTTGACGCCGGGCAAGAGCAACTCGGTCGCCGCATACACTATTCTCAGAATGACTTGGTTGAG
TACTCACCAGTCACAGAAAAGCATCTTACGGATGGCATGACAGTAAGAGAATTATGCAGTGCTGCCATAA
CCATGAGTGATAACACTGCGGCCAACTTACTTCTGACAACGATCGGAGGACCGAAGGAGCTAACCGCTTT
TTTGCACAACATGGGGGATCATGTAACTCGCCTTGATCGTTGGGAACCGGAGCTGAATGAAGCCATACCA
AACGACGAGCGTGACACCACGATGCCTGCAGCAATGGCAACAACGTTGCGCAAACTATTAACTGGCGAAC
TACTTACTCTAGCTTCCCGGCAACAATTAATAGACTGGATGGAGGCGGATAAAGTTGCAGGACCACTTCT
GCGCTCGGCCCTTCCGGCTGGCTGGTTTATTGCTGATAAATCTGGAGCCGGTGAGCGTGGGTCTCGCGGT
ATCATTGCAGCACTGGGGCCAGATGGTAAGCCCTCCCGTATCGTAGTTATCTACACGACGGGGAGTCAGG
CAACTATGGATGAACGAAATAGACAGATCGCTGAGATAGGTGCCTCACTGATTAAGCATTGGTAACTGTC
AGACCAAGTTTACTCATATATACTTTAGATTGATTTAAAACTTCATTTTTAATTTAAAAGGATCTAGGTG
AAGATCCTTTTTGATAATCTCATGACCAAAATCCCTTAACGTGAGTTTTCGTTCCACTGAGCGTCAGACC
CCGTAGAAAAGATCAAAGGATCTTCTTGAGATCCTTTTTTTCTGCGCGTAATCTGCTGCTTGCAAACAAA
AAAACCACCGCTACCAGCGGTGGTTTGTTTGCCGGATCAAGAGCTACCAACTCTTTTTCCGAAGGTAACT
GGCTTCAGCAGAGCGCAGATACCAAATACTGTTCTTCTAGTGTAGCCGTAGTTAGGCCACCACTTCAAGA
ACTCTGTAGCACCGCCTACATACCTCGCTCTGCTAATCCTGTTACCAGTGGCTGCTGCCAGTGGCGATAA
GTCGTGTCTTACCGGGTTGGACTCAAGACGATAGTTACCGGATAAGGCGCAGCGGTCGGGCTGAACGGGG
GGTTCGTGCACACAGCCCAGCTTGGAGCGAACGACCTACACCGAACTGAGATACCTACAGCGTGAGCTAT
GAGAAAGCGCCACGCTTCCCGAAGGGAGAAAGGCGGACAGGTATCCGGTAAGCGGCAGGGTCGGAACAGG
AGAGCGCACGAGGGAGCTTCCAGGGGGAAACGCCTGGTATCTTTATAGTCCTGTCGGGTTTCGCCACCTC
TGACTTGAGCGTCGATTTTTGTGATGCTCGTCAGGGGGGCGGAGCCTATGGAAAAACGCCAGCAACGCGG
CCTTTTTACGGTTCCTGGCCTTTTGCTGGCCTTTTGCTCACATGTTCTTTCCTGCGTTATCCCCTGATTC
TGTGGATAACCGTATTACCGCCTTTGAGTGAGCTGATACCGCTCGCCGCAGCCGAACGACCGAGCGCAGC
GAGTCAGTGAGCGAGGAAGCGGAAGAGCGCCCAATACGCAAACCGCCTCTCCCCGCGCGTTGGCCGATTC
ATTAATGCAGCTGGCACGACAGGTTTCCCGACTGGAAAGCGGGCAGTGAGCGCAACGCAATTAATGTGAG
TTAGCTCACTCATTAGGCACCCCAGGCTTTACACTTTATGCTTCCGGCTCGTATGTTGTGTGGAATTGTG
AGCGGATAACAATTTCACACAGGAAACAGCTATGACCATGATTACGCCAAGCTCTAGCTAGAGGTCGACC
AATTCTCATGTTTGACAGCTTATCATCGCAGATCCGGGCAACGTTGTTGCCATTGCTGCAGGCGCAGAAC
TGGTAGGTATGGAAGATCTATACATTGAATCAATATTGGCAATTAGCCATATTAGTCATTGGTTATATAG
CATAAATCAATATTGGCTATTGGCCATTGCATACGTTGTATCTATATCATAATATGTACATTTATATTGG
CTCATGTCCAATATGACCGCCATGTTGACATTGATTATTGACTAGTTATTAATAGTAATCAATTACGGGG
TCATTAGTTCATAGCCCATATATGGAGTTCCGCGTTACATAACTTACGGTAAATGGCCCGCCTGGCTGAC
CGCCCAACGACCCCCGCCCATTGACGTCAATAATGACGTATGTTCCCATAGTAACGCCAATAGGGACTTT
CCATTGACGTCAATGGGTGGAGTATTTACGGTAAACTGCCCACTTGGCAGTACATCAAGTGTATCATATG
CCAAGTCCGCCCCCTATTGACGTCAATGACGGTAAATGGCCCGCCTGGCATTATGCCCAGTACATGACCT
TACGGGACTTTCCTACTTGGCAGTACATCTACGTATTAGTCATCGCTATTACCATGGTGATGCGGTTTTG
GCAGTACACCAATGGGCGTGGATAGCGGTTTGACTCACGGGGATTTCCAAGTCTCCACCCCATTGACGTC
AATGGGAGTTTGTTTTGGCACCAAAATCAACGGGACTTTCCAAAATGTCGTAATAACCCCGCCCCGTTGA
CGCAAATGGGCGGTAGGCGTGTACGGTGGGAGGTCTATATAAGCAGAGCTCGTTTAGTGAACCGTCAGAT
CCTCACTCTCTTCCGCATCGCTGTCTGCGAGGGCCAGCTGTTGGGCTCGCGGTTGAGGACAAACTCTTCG
CGGTCTTTCCAGTACTCTTGGATCGGAAACCCGTCGGCCTCCGAACGGTACTCCGCCACCGAGGGACCTG
AGCGAGTCCGCATCGACCGGATCGGAAAACCTCTCGAGAAAGGCGTCTAACCAGTCACAGTCGCAAGGTA
GGCTGAGCACCGTGGCGGGCGGCAGCGGGTGGCGGTCGGGGTTGTTTCTGGCGGAGGTGCTGCTGATGAT
GTAATTAAAGTAGGCGGTCTTGAGACGGCGGATGGTCGAGGTGAGGTGTGGCAGGCTTGAGATCCAGCTG
TTGGGGTGAGTACTCCCTCTCAAAAGCGGGCATTACTTCTGCGCTAAGATTGTCAGTTTCCAAAAACGAG
GAGGATTTGATATTCACCTGGCCCGATCTGGCCATACACTTGAGTGACAATGACATCCACTTTGCCTTTC
TCTCCACAGGTGTCCACTCCCAGGTCCAAGTTTAAACTGCGGCCGCCACCATGGGAGCTTGGGGAGCCCT
GTTCCTGCTGTGGGCCACTGCCGAAGCCGGCGATCTGCTGATCCAGAAAACCATCAAGAAACAGGTGGTG
CTGGAAGAGGGCACAATCGCCTTCAAGAACTGGGTGAAAACCGGCACCGAGGTGTACCGGCAGTTCTGGA
TCTTCGACGTGCAGAACCCCCAGGAAGTGATGATGAACAGCAGCAACATCCAGGTCAAGCAGAGAGGCCC
CTACACCTACAGAGTGCGGTTTCTGGCCAAAGAAAACGTGACCCAGGACGCCGAGGACAATACCGTGTCC
TTCCTGCAGCCCAACGGCGCCATCTTCGAGCCTAGCCTGAGCGTGGGCACCGAGGCCGACAACTTCACCG
TGCTGAACCTGGCCGTGGCCGCTGCCAGCCACATCTACCAGAACCAGTTCGTGCAGATGATCCTGAACAG
CCTGATCAACAAGAGCAAGAGCAGCATGTTCCAGGTCCGCACCCTGAGAGAACTGCTGTGGGGCTACCGG
GACCCCTTTCTGAGCCTGGTGCCCTACCCTGTGACCACCACCGTGGGCCTGTTCTACCCCTACAACAACA
CCGCCGACGGCGTGTACAAGGTGTTCAACGGCAAGGACAACATCAGCAAGGTGGCCATCATCGACACCTA
CAAGGGCAAGCGGAACCTGAGCTACTGGGAGAGCCACTGCGACATGATCAACGGCACCGACGCCGCCAGC
TTCCCCCCTTTCGTGGAGAAGTCCCAGGTGCTGCAGTTCTTCAGCAGCGACATCTGCCGGTCCATCTACG
CCGTGTTCGAGAGCGACGTGAACCTGAAGGGCATCCCCGTGTACAGATTCGTGCTGCCCAGCAAGGCCTT
TGCTTCTCCTGTGGAGAACCCCGACAACTACTGCTTCTGCACCGAGAAGATCATCAGCAAGAACTGCACC
AGCTACGGCGTGCTGGACATCTCCAAGTGCAAAGAGGGCAGACCCGTCTACATCAGCCTGCCCCACTTTC
TGTACGCTTCTCCTGACGTGTCTGAGCCCATCGACGGCCTGAACCCCAACGAGGAAGAACACCGGACCTA
CCTGGACATCGAGCCCATCACCGGCTTCACCCTGCAGTTCGCCAAGCGGCTCCAGGTCAACCTCCTGGTC
AAGCCCAGCGAGAAGATTCAGGTGCTGAAGAACCTGAAGCGGAACTACATCGTGCCCATCCTGTGGCTGA
ACGAGACAGGCACCATCGGCGACGAGAAGGCCAACATGTTCAGAAGCCAGGTCACCGGCAAGATCAATGG
CGCGCC
