>Addgene plasmid #52025 | CD36-bio-His | addgene partial sequence | sequence record 94564 | pMT2-F 5'-TTGCCTTTCTCTCCACAGGT-3'
ACTGCGGCCGCCACCATGGGAGCTTGGGGAGCCCTGTTCCTGCTGTGGGCCACTGCCGAAGCCGGCGATC
TGCTGATCCAGAAAACCATCAAGAAACAGGTGGTGCTGGAAGAGGGCACAATCGCCTTCAAGAACTGGGT
GAAAACCGGCACCGAGGTGTACCGGCAGTTCTGGATCTTCGACGTGCAGAACCCCCAGGAAGTGATGATG
AACAGCAGCAACATCCAGGTCAAGCAGAGAGGCCCCTACACCTACAGAGTGCGGTTTCTGGCCAAAGAAA
ACGTGACCCAGGACGCCGAGGACAATACCGTGTCCTTCCTGCAGCCCAACGGCGCCATCTTCGAGCCTAG
CCTGAGCGTGGGCACCGAGGCCGACAACTTCACCGTGCTGAACCTGGCCGTGGCCGCTGCCAGCCACATC
TACCAGAACCAGTTCGTGCAGATGATCCTGAACAGCCTGATCAACAAGAGCAAGAGCAGCATGTTCCAGG
TCCGCACCCTGAGAGAACTGCTGTGGGGCTACCGGGACCCCTTTCTGAGCCTGGTGCCCTACCCTGTGAC
CACCACCGTGGGCCTGTTCTACCCCTACAACAACACCGCCGACGGCGTGTACAAGGTGTTCAACGGCAAG
GACAACATCAGCAAGGTGGCCATCATCGACACCTACAAGGGCAAGCGGAACCTGAGCTACTGGGAGAGCC
ACTGCGACATGATCAACGGCACCGACGCCGCCAGCTTCCCCCCTTTCGTGGAGAAGTCCCAGGTGCTGCA
GTTCTTCAGCAGCGACATCTGCCGGTCCATCTACGCCGTGTTCGAGAGCGACGTGAACCTGAAGGGCATC
CCCGTGTACAGATTCGTGCTGCC
