>Addgene plasmid #52025 | CD36-bio-His | addgene partial sequence | sequence record 94785 | rb_glob_PA_term-R 5'-CCCATATGTCCTTCCGAGTG-3'
ATAAATTTCCTTTATTAGCCAGAGGTCGAGGTCGGGGGATCCTTAATTAATCACGTGTCTAGACTCAATG
GTGGTGATGGTGGTGGGGGCCCAGAGGGGCCAGAGGAGGCAGGTTCCTGTCCCTGTGGTTCCACAGCATC
TTCTGGGCGTCCAGGATGTGGTGCAGGCTGCCGGAATTCAACCCTTTGGATAAAACCTGGATCTTGGAGT
CCATCTTGACCTCTTCACCTTCACTCAGTAGACATTGCCACACCCCTGCTTCAGGGGCCTGCACTTGAAT
CACTTTCTCCTGCCTGGAGACCCTGGCCTCCTGATTCTCCTGCTTCAAGATCAGTCTCATCTTGGGTGAG
GTGGGTCCCATCACCTCACAGGTCAAAGTGTTGCTGTCGGGCTGAGTCACTTTCATCACCACCAGGTTCA
CTTCCTGATACAGTATCCCTCTGTCCAGAGTCAGGGTCAGGTTGCCAGAACCAGCAAACTGAAGGGAGAC
CTGGGGTATCTGAAGGGTGAGTGGGAGCGTTTCGGACAGCTGGAACTTGGGGTTGCTAGTAGACTTCTGC
ACAGACACCTTTTGGTTCTTTAGGGAGAAGGTGATCCAGGACTGGGAAGAAGGAGCCTTCTCTGCCTTCC
ATCTCAACTCTCCCTGCAGGCTTTCCTCTCCAAGGTTGAGTGGGAAGGAGAACTCCGCTGACTCCCCCTC
ACTCTTATAGGCCGTGATGGAGGTCGACGGCGCGCCATTGATCTTGCCGGTGACCTGGCTT
